>Addgene plasmid #23959 | Zahra76-77 | depositor full sequence | sequence record 11263 | Author sequence
GACGGATCGGGAGATCTCCCGATCCCCTATGGTGCACTCTCAGTACAATCTGCTCTGATGCCGCATAGTT
AAGCCAGTATCTGCTCCCTGCTTGTGTGTTGGAGGTCGCTGAGTAGTGCGCGAGCAAAATTTAAGCTACA
ACAAGGCAAGGCTTGACCGACAATTGCATGAAGAATCTGCTTAGGGTTAGGCGTTTTGCGCTGCTTCGCG
ATGTACGGGCCAGATATACGCGTTGACATTGATTATTGACTAGTTATTAATAGTAATCAATTACGGGGTC
ATTAGTTCATAGCCCATATATGGAGTTCCGCGTTACATAACTTACGGTAAATGGCCCGCCTGGCTGACCG
CCCAACGACCCCCGCCCATTGACGTCAATAATGACGTATGTTCCCATAGTAACGCCAATAGGGACTTTCC
ATTGACGTCAATGGGTGGAGTATTTACGGTAAACTGCCCACTTGGCAGTACATCAAGTGTATCATATGCC
AAGTACGCCCCCTATTGACGTCAATGACGGTAAATGGCCCGCCTGGCATTATGCCCAGTACATGACCTTA
TGGGACTTTCCTACTTGGCAGTACATCTACGTATTAGTCATCGCTATTACCATGGTGATGCGGTTTTGGC
AGTACATCAATGGGCGTGGATAGCGGTTTGACTCACGGGGATTTCCAAGTCTCCACCCCATTGACGTCAA
TGGGAGTTTGTTTTGGCACCAAAATCAACGGGACTTTCCAAAATGTCGTAACAACTCCGCCCCATTGACG
CAAATGGGCGGTAGGCGTGTACGGTGGGAGGTCTATATAAGCAGAGCTCTCTGGCTAACTAGAGAACCCA
CTGCTTACTGGCTTATCGAAATTAATACGACTCACTATAGGGAGACCCAAGCTGGCTAGCGCCACCATGG
CCACGTCTGTGCATTTTAACCCTGGGTTAGATTCCAAAGAAGTTAATGGTAATTCGGTGAAAGAAGAGGC
AGAGGTGCAGATCGATGATGGAAAGGAAGAAACCAAAGACCCAGACACAATGTACCATCAGGTCCGGAAA
AAGATAACTCCTTTTGTGATGTCCTTTGGTTTTCGTGTTTTTGGCCTGGTACTGATCATCTTGGACATCA
TTATGGTCATTGTGGACTTGTCTCTTTCTGAGAAGAGTCGTGATGTTGGAGGTGCACCGGAGACTGTTTC
TCTGGTCATCTCTTTCTTTTTTCTCATCGATGTATTGCTCCGTGTTTATGTGGAGGGATTCAAGGTGTAT
TTCAGCTCAAAACTGAATATAGTAGATGCTTGTATTGTGGTCATTACTCTGGTGGTCACCATGATCTACG
CATTCTCCGATTTCTCAGGAGCCAGTCTGATTCCCAGGGTGGTGAGATTCCTGAGGTCTCTGAGGATCCT
AATTCTGGTACGCATCTTCAGACTGGCCTCGCAGAAGAGAGAGCTTGAAAAAGTCACCAGGAGAATGGTT
TCAGAGAACAAAAGAAGATATCGCATGGTTTCTAAGGGTGAAGAGCTGTTCACTGGGGTGGTCCCAATTC
TCGTGGAACTCGACGGTGACGTCAACGGCCACAAATTTTCTGTCTCAGGAGAAGGAGAGGGTGACGCAAC
CTATGGGAAACTCACTCTCAAATTCATCTGCACTACCGGAAAACTGCCAGTCCCTTGGCCGACACTGGTC
ACTACCCTCACATGGGGGGTGCAATGTTTCGCTCGGTATCCAGATCACATGAAACAGCACGACTTCTTCA
AAAGTGCAATGCCTGAGGGCTACGTCCAGGAACGCACTATATTTTTCAAGGACGACGGGAATTATAAAAC
TAGGGCAGAGGTCAAATTTGAAGGAGACACCCTCGTCAACCGGATTGAACTCAAAGGTATTGACTTTAAG
GAGGATGGAAATATCCTGGGTCACAAACTGGAATACAATGCTATCTCAGATAACGTGTACATCACAGCCG
ACAAGCAAAAGAATGGCATCAAGGCAAATTTCAAGATTCGGCACAACATCGAAGATGGTTCCGTGCAGCT
CGCCGATCACTATCAGCAAAATACTCCCATTGGTGATGGACCCGTCCTGCTCCCTGATAACCACTACCTG
TCAACACAATCTAAACTCAGTAAGGACCCCAATGAGAAACGTGACCACATGGTGCTCCTGGAATTTGTCA
CCGCCGCTGGGATCACTCTGGGGTCAATGGTATCAAAGGGTGAAGAACTCTTCACTGGTGTCGTCCCAAT
CCTGGTTGAACTCGACGGCGACGTCAACGGGCACAAATTTAGTGTCTCAGGGGAAGGGGAGGGCGACGCT
ACCTACGGAAAACTGACCCTCAAGTTCATTTGCACCACTGGGAAACTCCCTGTGCCCTGGCCAACTCTGG
TCACTACATTTGGATACGGCCTGATGTGCTTTGCCAGGTATCCTGACCACATGAAGCAGCACGATTTCTT
TAAGTCAGCTATGCCGGAGGGGTACGTGCAAGAGAGGACTATTTTTTTCAAGGATGACGGAAATTATAAA
ACAAGAGCAGAAGTTAAGTTTGAAGGGGACACCCTGGTGAACAGAATAGAGCTGAAAGGCATCGATTTCA
AAGAAGATGGAAACATTCTCGGGCATAAGCTGGAGTACAACTACAACAGCCACAACGTCTATATCATGGC
TGACAAACAGAAGAATGGAATTAAAGTGAACTTCAAAATCAGACATAATATCGAAGATGGCTCAGTGCAG
CTCGCCGACCACTACCAACAGAACACTCCAATTGGTGATGGGCCTGTCCTGCTCCCAGATAACCACTACC
TCTCTTATCAGAGCAAGCTGTCAAAAGATCCGAATGAGAAAAGAGATCATATGGTTCTCCTGGAATTTGT
CACAGCAGCTGGAATCACACTCGGCATGGACGAGCTCTACAAGTGATAGTAAAACTCGAGCTGCAGAGGC
CTGCATGCAAGCTTGGTCTAGAGGGCCCGTTTAAACCCGCTGATCAGCCTCGACTGTGCCTTCTAGTTGC
CAGCCATCTGTTGTTTGCCCCTCCCCCGTGCCTTCCTTGACCCTGGAAGGTGCCACTCCCACTGTCCTTT
CCTAATAAAATGAGGAAATTGCATCGCATTGTCTGAGTAGGTGTCATTCTATTCTGGGGGGTGGGGTGGG
GCAGGACAGCAAGGGGGAGGATTGGGAAGACAATAGCAGGCATGCTGGGGATGCGGTGGGCTCTATGGCT
TCTGAGGCGGAAAGAACCAGCTGGGGCTCTAGGGGGTATCCCC
[124 nt withheld, positions 3264-3387]
C
[91 nt withheld, positions 3389-3479]
A
[49 nt withheld, positions 3481-3529]
CCTTTGACGTTGGAGTCCACGTTCTTT
[37 nt withheld, positions 3557-3593]
ACCCTATCTCGGTCTATTCTTTTGATTTATAAGGGATTTTGCCGATTTCGGCCTATTGGTTAAAAAATGA
GCTGATTTAACAAAAATTTAACGCGAATTAATTCTGTGGAATGTGTGTCAGTTAGGGTGTGGAAAGTCCC
CAGGCTCCCCAGCAGGCAGAAGTATGCAAAGCATGCATCTCAATTAGTCAGCAACCAGGTGTGGAAAGTC
CCCAGGCTCCCCAGCAGGCAGAAGTATGCAAAGCATGCATCTCAATTAGTCAGCAACCATAGTCCCGCCC
CTAACTCCGCCCATCCCGCCCCTAACTCCGCCCAGTTCCGCCCATTCTCCGCCCCATGGCTGACTAATTT
TTTTTATTTATGCAGAGGCCGAGGCCGCCTCTGCCTCTGAGCTATTCCAGAAGTAGTGAGGAGGCTTTTT
TGGAGGCCTAGGCTTTTGCAAAAAGCTCCCGGGAGCTTGTATATCCATTTTCGGATCTGATCAGCACGTG
ATGAAAAAGCCTGAACTCACCGCGACGTCTGTCGAGAAGTTTCTGATCGAAAAGTTCGACAGCGTCTCCG
ACCTGATGCAGCTCTCGGAGGGCGAAGAATCTCGTGCTTTCAGCTTCGATGTAGGAGGGCGTGGATATGT
CCTGCGGGTAAATAGCTGCGCCGATGGTTTCTACAAAGATCGTTATGTTTATCGGCACTTTGCATCGGCC
GCGCTCCCGATTCCGGAAGTGCTTGACATTGGGGAATTCAGCGAGAGCCTGACCTATTGCATCTCCCGCC
GTGCACAGGGTGTCACGTTGCAAGACCTGCCTGAAACCGAACTGCCCGCTGTTCTGCAGCCGGTCGCGGA
GGCCATGGATGCGATCGCTGCGGCCGATCTTAGCCAGACGAGCGGGTTCGGCCCATTCGGACCGCAAGGA
ATCGGTCAATACACTACATGGCGTGATTTCATATGCGCGATTGCTGATCCCCATGTGTATCACTGGCAAA
CTGTGATGGACGACACCGTCAGTGCGTCCGTCGCGCAGGCTCTCGATGAGCTGATGCTTTGGGCCGAGGA
CTGCCCCGAAGTCCGGCACCTCGTGCACGCGGATTTCGGCTCCAACAATGTCCTGACGGACAATGGCCGC
ATAACAGCGGTCATTGACTGGAGCGAGGCGATGTTCGGGGATTCCCAATACGAGGTCGCCAACATCTTCT
TCTGGAGGCCGTGGTTGGCTTGTATGGAGCAGCAGACGCGCTACTTCGAGCGGAGGCATCCGGAGCTTGC
AGGATCGCCGCGGCTCCGGGCGTATATGCTCCGCATTGGTCTTGACCAACTCTATCAGAGCTTGGTTGAC
GGCAATTTCGATGATGCAGCTTGGGCGCAGGGTCGATGCGACGCAATCGTCCGATCCGGAGCCGGGACTG
TCGGGCGTACACAAATCGCCCGCAGAAGCGCGGCCGTCTGGACCGATGGCTGTGTAGAAGTACTCGCCGA
TAGTGGAAACCGACGCCCCAGCACTCGTCCGAGGGCAAAGGAATAGCACGTGCTACGAGATTTCGATTCC
ACCGCCGCCTTCTATGAAAGGTTGGGCTTCGGAATCGTTTTCCGGGACGCCGGCTGGATGATCCTCCAGC
GCGGGGATCTCATGCTGGAGTTCTTCGCCCACCCCAACTTGTTTATTGCAGCTTATAATGGTTACAAATA
AAGCAATAGCATCACAAATTTCACAAATAAAGCATTTTTTTCACTGCATTCTAGTTGTGGTTTGTCCAAA
CTCATCAATGTATCTTATCATGTCTGTATACCGTCGACCTCTAGCTAGAGCTTGGCGTAATCATGGTCAT
AGCTGTTTCCTGTGTGAAATTGTTATCCGCTCACAATTCCACACAACATACGAGCCGGAAGCATAAAGTG
TAAAGCCTGGGGTGCCTAATGAGTGAGCTAACTCACATTAATTGCGTTGCGCTCACTGCCCGCTTTCCAG
TCGGGAAACCTGTCGTGCCAGCTGCATTAATGAATCGGCCAACGCGCGGGGAGAGGCGGTTTGCGTATTG
GGCGCTCTTCCGCTTCCTCGCTCACTGACTCGCTGCGCTCGGTCGTTCGGCTGCGGCGAGCGGTATCAGC
TCACTCAAAGGCGGTAATACGGTTATCCACAGAATCAGGGGATAACGCAGGAAAGAACATGTGAGCAAAA
GGCCAGCAAAAGGCCAGGAACCGTAAAAAGGCCGCGTTGCTGGCGTTTTTCCATAGGCTCCGCCCCCCTG
ACGAGCATCACAAAAATCGACGCTCAAGTCAGAGGTGGCGAAACCCGACAGGACTATAAAGATACCAGGC
GTTTCCCCCTGGAAGCTCCCTCGTGCGCTCTCCTGTTCCGACCCTGCCGCTTACCGGATACCTGTCCGCC
TTTCTCCCTTCGGGAAGCGTGGCGCTTTCTCATAGCTCACGCTGTAGGTATCTCAGTTCGGTGTAGGTCG
TTCGCTCCAAGCTGGGCTGTGTGCACGAACCCCCCGTTCAGCCCGACCGCTGCGCCTTATCCGGTAACTA
TCGTCTTGAGTCCAACCCGGTAAGACACGACTTATCGCCACTGGCAGCAGCCACTGGTAACAGGATTAGC
AGAGCGAGGTATGTAGGCGGTGCTACAGAGTTCTTGAAGTGGTGGCCTAACTACGGCTACACTAGAAGAA
CAGTATTTGGTATCTGCGCTCTGCTGAAGCCAGTTACCTTCGGAAAAAGAGTTGGTAGCTCTTGATCCGG
CAAACAAACCACCGCTGGTAGCGGTTTTTTTGTTTGCAAGCAGCAGATTACGCGCAGAAAAAAAGGATCT
CAAGAAGATCCTTTGATCTTTTCTACGGGGTCTGACGCTCAGTGGAACGAAAACTCACGTTAAGGGATTT
TGGTCATGAGATTATCAAAAAGGATCTTCACCTAGATCCTTTTAAATTAAAAATGAAGTTTTAAATCAAT
CTAAAGTATATATGAGTAAACTTGGTCTGACAGTTACCAATGCTTAATCAGTGAGGCACCTATCTCAGCG
ATCTGTCTATTTCGTTCATCCATAGTTGCCTGACTCCCCGTCGTGTAGATAACTACGATACGGGAGGGCT
TACCATCTGGCCCCAGTGCTGCAATGATACCGCGAGACCCACGCTCACCGGCTCCAGATTTATCAGCAAT
AAACCAGCCAGCCGGAAGGGCCGAGCGCAGAAGTGGTCCTGCAACTTTATCCGCCTCCATCCAGTCTATT
AATTGTTGCCGGGAAGCTAGAGTAAGTAGTTCGCCAGTTAATAGTTTGCGCAACGTTGTTGCCATTGCTA
CAGGCATCGTGGTGTCACGCTCGTCGTTTGGTATGGCTTCATTCAGCTCCGGTTCCCAACGATCAAGGCG
AGTTACATGATCCCCCATGTTGTGCAAAAAAGCGGTTAGCTCCTTCGGTCCTCCGATCGTTGTCAGAAGT
AAGTTGGCCGCAGTGTTATCACTCATGGTTATGGCAGCACTGCATAATTCTCTTACTGTCATGCCATCCG
TAAGATGCTTTTCTGTGACTGGTGAGTACTCAACCAAGTCATTCTGAGAATAGTGTATGCGGCGACCGAG
TTGCTCTTGCCCGGCGTCAATACGGGATAATACCGCGCCACATAGCAGAACTTTAAAAGTGCTCATCATT
GGAAAACGTTCTTCGGGGCGAAAACTCTCAAGGATCTTACCGCTGTTGAGATCCAGTTCGATGTAACCCA
CTCGTGCACCCAACTGATCTTCAGCATCTTTTACTTTCACCAGCGTTTCTGGGTGAGCAAAAACAGGAAG
GCAAAATGCCGCAAAAAAGGGAATAAGGGCGACACGGAAATGTTGAATACTCATACTCTTCCTTTTTCAA
TATTATTGAAGCATTTATCAGGGTTATTGTCTCATGAGCGGATACATATTTGAATGTATTTAGAAAAATA
AACAAATAGGGGTTCCGCGCACATTTCCCCGAAAAGTGCCACCTGACGTC
Features (pLannotate 1.2.2; 21 found; start..end, strand, type, name):
     28..80      -  misc_feature   bom (fragment): basis of mobility region from pBR322
    235..614     +  enhancer       CMV enhancer: human cytomegalovirus immediate early enhancer
    615..818     +  promoter       CMV promoter: human cytomegalovirus (CMV) immediate early promoter
    814..847     +  LTR            5' LTR (truncated) (fragment): truncated 5' long terminal repeat (LTR) from HIV-1
    863..881     +  promoter       T7 promoter: promoter for bacteriophage T7 RNA polymerase
   1495..2193    +  CDS            mCerulean: mCerulean is a basic (constitutively fluorescent) cyan fluorescent protein published in 2005, derived from Aequorea victoria. It is reported to be a very rapidly-maturing monomer.
   2197..2913    +  CDS            mCitrine: mCitrine is a basic (constitutively fluorescent) yellow fluorescent protein published in 2001, derived from Aequorea victoria.
   2994..3218    +  polyA_signal   bGH poly(A) signal: bovine growth hormone polyadenylation signal
   3222..3243    +  promoter       SV40 promoter (fragment): SV40 enhancer and early promoter
   3264..3692    +  rep_origin     f1 ori (sequence partly withheld): f1 bacteriophage origin of replication; arrow indicates direction of (+) strand synthesis
   3706..4035    +  promoter       SV40 promoter: SV40 enhancer and early promoter
   4084..5109    +  CDS            HygR: aminoglycoside phosphotransferase from E. coli; aph(4)-Ia; confers resistance to hygromycin
   5119..5244    +  CDS            ble (fragment): BLE_KLEPN - Experimental evidence at protein level: Swiss-Prot protein existence level 1. Binding protein with a strong affinity to the bleomycin family of antibiotics. Binds to CL990; an antimitotic-antibiotic compound. From Klebsiella pneumoniae.
   5239..5360    +  polyA_signal   SV40 poly(A) signal: SV40 polyadenylation signal
   5433..5449    -  protein_bind   lac operator: The lac repressor binds to the lac operator to inhibit transcription in E. coli. This inhibition can be relieved by adding lactose or isopropyl-β-D-thiogalactopyranoside (IPTG). lac repressor encoded by lacI
   5457..5487    -  promoter       lac promoter: promoter for the E. coli lac operon
   5502..5523    -  protein_bind   CAP binding site: CAP binding activates transcription in the presence of cAMP. E. coli catabolite activator protein
   5536..5628    -  CDS            lacI (fragment): lac repressor; lacI; The lac repressor binds to the lac operator to inhibit transcription in E. coli. This inhibition can be relieved by adding lactose or isopropyl-β-D-thiogalactopyranoside (IPTG).
   5811..6396    -  rep_origin     ori: high-copy-number ColE1/pMB1/pBR322/pUC origin of replication
   6567..7427    -  CDS            AmpR: β-lactamase; bla; confers resistance to ampicillin, carbenicillin, and related antibiotics
   7428..7532    -  promoter       AmpR promoter: bla
