[The description below was written by a language model from this plasmid's Addgene catalogue record and pLannotate feature annotations shown in this document.]
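Description:
Zahra76-77 is a mammalian expression plasmid built on the pcDNA3.1+ backbone, carrying a zebrafish (D. rerio) voltage-sensing phosphatase (VSP, gene tpte) insert with a T156R mutation, fused to two fluorescent proteins. In E. coli it is maintained at high copy through a ColE1/pUC-type origin and selected with ampicillin via the β-lactamase gene. An f1 origin is also present. For selection in mammalian cells, an SV40 enhancer/early promoter drives a hygromycin resistance gene terminated by the SV40 polyadenylation signal. The short annotated fragments of ble, lacI, bom and an HIV-1 LTR appear to be backbone remnants or similarity hits, not functional parts.

The expression cassette uses the human CMV immediate-early enhancer and promoter, followed by a T7 promoter, and ends with the bovine growth hormone polyadenylation signal. The feature table does not annotate the VSP sequence itself. However, an unannotated stretch of roughly 600 nt lies between the T7 promoter and the first fluorescent protein, which is where the VSP-derived portion would be expected. Immediately downstream are mCerulean (cyan) and mCitrine (yellow) coding sequences arranged almost back to back. The catalogue's tag entry "Citrulline" evidently refers to Citrine. The listed insert size of about 2 kb matches a short VSP segment plus the two fluorescent proteins, suggesting that only part of the VSP protein is present, though the record does not say so.

Cerulean and Citrine are a standard FRET donor/acceptor pair. Placing them in tandem after a voltage-sensing protein is the design typical of genetically encoded fluorescent membrane-voltage probes. The record does not state an intended use.
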