Addgene plasmid #23959: Zahra76-77
Depositing lab: Lawrence Cohen. Depositing organization: Yale University.
Backbone
  Vector backbone: pcDNA3.1+
  Backbone manufacturer: Invitrogen
  Backbone size w/o insert (bp): 5428
  Vector type: Mammalian Expression
  Selectable markers: Hygromycin
Growth in bacteria
  Bacterial resistance: Ampicillin, 100 μg/mL
  Growth temperature: 37°C
  Growth strain: DH5alpha
  Copy number: High Copy
Gene/Insert
  Gene/Insert name: VSP
  Species: D. rerio (zebrafish)
  Insert size (bp): 2000
  Mutation: T156R
  Entrez Gene: tpte (a.k.a. tpip, vsp, wu:fd20e11, wu:fi24b06)
  Tag / fusion protein: Citrulline; Cerulean
  Cloning method: Restriction Enzyme
  Sequencing primers: 5′ CMV-F; 3′ BGH-rev
Terms and licenses: Academic/Nonprofit Terms; Industry Terms: Not Available to Industry
How to cite: Zahra76-77 was a gift from Lawrence Cohen (Addgene plasmid # 23959 ; http://n2t.net/addgene:23959 ; RRID:Addgene_23959)
