>Addgene plasmid #23959 | Zahra76-77 | addgene partial sequence | sequence record 29798 | 23959 with CMV-F
GAGCTCTCTGGCTAACTAGAGAACCCACTGCTTACTGGCTTATCGAAATTAATACGACTCACTATAGGGA
GACCCAAGCTGGCTAGCGCCACCATGGCCACGTCTGTGCATTTTAACCCTGGGTTAGATTCCAAAGAAGT
TAATGGTAATTCGGTGAAAGAAGAGGCAGAGGTGCAGATCGATGATGGAAAGGAAGAAACCAAAGACCCA
GACACAATGTACCATCAGGTCCGGAAAAAGATAACTCCTTTTGTGATGTCCTTTGGTTTTCGTGTTTTTG
GCCTGGTACTGATCATCTTGGACATCATTATGGTCATTGTGGACTTGTCTCTTTCTGAGAAGAGTCGTGA
TGTTGGAGGTGCACCGGAGACTGTTTCTCTGGTCATCTCTTTCTTTTTTCTCATCGATGTATTGCTCCGT
GTTTATGTGGAGGGATTCAAGGTGTATTTCAGCTCAAAACTGAATATAGTAGATGCTTGTATTGTGGTCA
TTACTCTGGTGGTCACCATGATCTACGCATTCTCCGATTTCTCAGGAGCCAGTCTGATTCCCAGGGTGGT
GAGATTCCTGAGGTCTCTGAGGATCCTAATTCTGGTACGCATCTTCAGACTGGCCTCGCAGAAGAGAGAG
CTTGNNAAGTCACCAGGAGAATGGTTTCAGAGAACAAAAGAAGATATCGCATGGTTTCTNANGGNTGAAG
AGCTGTTCACTGGGGTGGTCCCAATTCTCGTGNACTCGACGGTGACGTCAACGGCCACAAATTTTCTGTC
TCNGGAGAAGGAGAGGGTGACGCAACCTATGGGAAACTCACTCTCAAATTCATCTGC
